Addgene plasmid #128736: MBP-TEV-Gly-RadA C46
Purpose: Expresses PhoRadA intein split at residue 46 from the C-terminal
Depositing lab: Sharon Rozovsky. Depositing organization: University of Delaware. Publication: Efficient generation of hydrazides in proteins by RadA split intein. Liu J, Ekanayake O, Santoleri D, Walker K, Rozovsky S. Chembiochem. 2019 Jul 2. doi: 10.1002/cbic.201900160. PubMed 31265209.
Backbone
  Vector backbone: pMAL-c5X
  Backbone size w/o insert (bp): 5677
  Vector type: Bacterial Expression
Growth in bacteria
  Bacterial resistance: Ampicillin, 100 μg/mL
  Growth temperature: 37°C
  Growth strain: DH5alpha
  Copy number: High Copy
Gene/Insert
  Gene/Insert name: RadA
  Species: Pyrococcus horikoshii
  Promoter: T7
  Tag / fusion protein: Hisx6-MBP (N terminal on insert)
  Cloning method: Restriction Enzyme; 5′ cloning site NcoI (unknown if destroyed); 3′ cloning site BamHI (unknown if destroyed)
  Sequencing primers: 5′ T7
Terms and licenses: Academic/Nonprofit Terms; Industry Terms
How to cite: MBP-TEV-Gly-RadA C46 was a gift from Sharon Rozovsky (Addgene plasmid # 128736 ; http://n2t.net/addgene:128736 ; RRID:Addgene_128736)
