[The description below was written by a language model from this plasmid's Addgene catalogue record and pLannotate feature annotations shown in this document.]
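Description:
MBP-TEV-Gly-RadA C46 is a bacterial expression plasmid built on the pMAL-c5X backbone for producing the C-terminal fragment of the Pyrococcus horikoshii RadA intein, split 46 residues from its C terminus, as a soluble fusion protein in E. coli. It is maintained through a ColE1/pMB1-type origin and selected with ampicillin via the β-lactamase gene. The annotation also shows a rop gene and pBR322 bom fragments alongside the origin, although the catalogue lists the plasmid as high copy.

The open reading frame begins with a 6xHis tag fused to a signal-sequence-less maltose binding protein, which stays in the cytosol and serves as both a solubility partner and an affinity handle. This is followed by a TEV protease recognition site, then, as the name indicates, a glycine, and then a short annotated radA segment of about 135 nt, consistent with a roughly 45 to 46 residue intein fragment. A second 6xHis tag follows the radA segment, and the rrnB T1 and T2 terminators close the transcription unit.

The catalogue entry gives T7 as the promoter, but the feature table shows no T7 promoter. Instead, the fusion sits downstream of the tac promoter and lac operator typical of pMAL vectors, with a lacIq-driven lacI gene supplying repressor, so expression would be IPTG-inducible.

According to the associated publication title, the split RadA intein system is used for efficient generation of hydrazides in proteins. This plasmid presumably supplies the C-terminal half, which would pair with a complementary N-terminal fragment that the record does not describe.
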