Features (pLannotate 1.2.2; 20 found; start..end, strand, type, name):
      3..80      +  promoter       lacIq promoter: lacI (mutant); In the lacIq allele, a single base change in the promoter boosts expression of the lacI gene about 10-fold.
     81..1163    +  CDS            lacI: lac repressor; lacI; The lac repressor binds to the lac operator to inhibit transcription in E. coli. This inhibition can be relieved by adding lactose or isopropyl-β-D-thiogalactopyranoside (IPTG).
   1176..1197    +  protein_bind   CAP binding site: CAP binding activates transcription in the presence of cAMP. E. coli catabolite activator protein
   1216..1233    +  promoter       tet promoter (fragment): E. coli promoter for tetracycline efflux protein gene
   1406..1434    +  promoter       tac promoter: strong E. coli promoter; hybrid between the trp and lac UV5 promoters
   1442..1458    +  protein_bind   lac operator: The lac repressor binds to the lac operator to inhibit transcription in E. coli. This inhibition can be relieved by adding lactose or isopropyl-β-D-thiogalactopyranoside (IPTG). lac repressor encoded by lacI
   1537..1554    +  CDS            7xHis (fragment): 6xHis affinity tag
   1554..2646    +  CDS            MBP (fragment): maltose binding protein from E. coli; malE (mutated); This version of the gene does not encode a signal sequence, so MBP will remain in the cytosol.
   2659..2679    +  CDS            TEV site: tobacco etch virus (TEV) protease recognition and cleavage site
   2686..2820    +  CDS            radA (fragment): RADA_PYRHO - Experimental evidence at protein level: Swiss-Prot protein existence level 1. Involved in DNA repair and in homologous recombination. Binds and assemble on single-stranded DNA to form a nucleoprotein filament. Hydrolyzes ATP in a ssDNA-dependent manner and promotes DNA strand exchange between homologous DNA molecules (By similarity). From Pyrococcus horikoshii (strain ATCC 700860 / DSM 12428 / JCM 9974 / NBRC 100139 / OT-3).
   2824..2841    +  CDS            7xHis (fragment): 6xHis affinity tag
   2880..2966    +  terminator     rrnB T1 terminator: Escherichia coli rrnB; transcription terminator T1 from the E. coli rrnB gene
   3058..3085    +  terminator     rrnB T2 terminator: transcription terminator T2 from the E. coli rrnB gene
   3132..3203    +  promoter       AmpR promoter: bla
   3204..4064    +  CDS            AmpR: β-lactamase; bla; confers resistance to ampicillin, carbenicillin, and related antibiotics
   4152..4740    +  rep_origin     ori: high-copy-number ColE1/pMB1/pBR322/pUC origin of replication
   4926..4978    -  misc_feature   bom (fragment): basis of mobility region from pBR322
   4989..5008    -  misc_feature   bom (fragment): basis of mobility region from pBR322
   5110..5301    -  CDS            rop: Rop protein, which maintains plasmids at low copy number; rop
   5318..5698    +  CDS            YPB1_ECOLX: Protein predicted: Swiss-Prot protein existence level 4. From Escherichia coli.
>Addgene plasmid #128736 | MBP-TEV-Gly-RadA C46 | addgene full sequence | sequence record 252997 | Addgene NGS Result
CCGACACCATCGAATGGTGCAAAACCTTTCGCGGTATGGCATGATAGCGCCCGGAAGAGAGTCAATTCAG
GGTGGTGAATGTGAAACCAGTAACGTTATACGATGTCGCAGAGTATGCCGGTGTCTCTTATCAGACCGTT
TCCCGCGTGGTGAACCAGGCCAGCCACGTTTCTGCGAAAACGCGGGAAAAAGTGGAAGCGGCGATGGCGG
AGCTGAATTACATTCCCAACCGCGTGGCACAACAACTGGCGGGCAAACAGTCGTTGCTGATTGGCGTTGC
CACCTCCAGTCTGGCCCTGCACGCGCCGTCGCAAATTGTCGCGGCGATTAAATCTCGCGCCGATCAACTG
GGTGCCAGCGTGGTGGTGTCGATGGTAGAACGAAGCGGCGTCGAAGCCTGTAAAGCGGCGGTGCACAATC
TTCTCGCGCAACGCGTCAGTGGGCTGATCATTAACTATCCGCTGGATGACCAGGATGCCATTGCTGTGGA
AGCTGCCTGCACTAATGTTCCGGCGTTATTTCTTGATGTCTCTGACCAGACACCCATCAACAGTATTATT
TTCTCCCATGAAGACGGTACGCGACTGGGCGTGGAGCATCTGGTCGCATTGGGTCACCAGCAAATCGCGC
TGTTAGCGGGCCCATTAAGTTCTGTCTCGGCGCGTCTGCGTCTGGCTGGCTGGCATAAATATCTCACTCG
CAATCAAATTCAGCCGATAGCGGAACGGGAAGGCGACTGGAGTGCCATGTCCGGTTTTCAACAAACCATG
CAAATGCTGAATGAGGGCATCGTTCCCACTGCGATGCTGGTTGCCAACGATCAGATGGCGCTGGGCGCAA
TGCGCGCCATTACCGAGTCCGGGCTGCGCGTTGGTGCGGATATTTCGGTAGTGGGATACGACGATACCGA
AGACAGCTCATGTTATATCCCGCCGTTAACCACCATCAAACAGGATTTTCGCCTGCTGGGGCAAACCAGC
GTGGACCGCTTGCTGCAACTCTCTCAGGGCCAGGCGGTGAAGGGCAATCAGCTGTTGCCCGTCTCACTGG
TGAAAAGAAAAACCACCCTGGCGCCCAATACACAAACCGCCTCTCCCCGCGCGTTGGCCGATTCATTAAT
GCAGCTGGCACGACAGGTTTCCCGACTGGAAAGCGGGCAGTGAGCGCAACGCAATTAATGTAAGTTAGCT
CACTCATTAGGCACAATTCTCATGTTTGACAGCTTATCATCGACTGCACGGTGCACCAATGCTTCTGGCG
TCAGGCAGCCATCGGAAGCTGTGGTATGGCTGTGCAGGTCGTAAATCACTGCATAATTCGTGTCGCTCAA
GGCGCACTCCCGTTCTGGATAATGTTTTTTGCGCCGACATCATAACGGTTCTGGCAAATATTCTGAAATG
AGCTGTTGACAATTAATCATCGGCTCGTATAATGTGTGGAATTGTGAGCGGATAACAATTTCACACAGGA
AACAGCCAGTCCGTTTAGGTGTTTTCACGAGCAATTGACCAACAAGGACCATAGATTATGAAAATCCATC
ACCATCACCATCACGAAGAAGGTAAACTGGTAATCTGGATTAACGGCGATAAAGGCTATAACGGTCTCGC
TGAAGTCGGTAAGAAATTCGAGAAAGATACCGGAATTAAAGTCACCGTTGAGCATCCGGATAAACTGGAA
GAGAAATTCCCACAGGTTGCGGCAACTGGCGATGGCCCTGACATTATCTTCTGGGCACACGACCGCTTTG
GTGGCTACGCTCAATCTGGCCTGTTGGCTGAAATCACCCCGGACAAAGCGTTCCAGGACAAGCTGTATCC
GTTTACCTGGGATGCCGTACGTTACAACGGCAAGCTGATTGCTTACCCGATCGCTGTTGAAGCGTTATCG
CTGATTTATAACAAAGATCTGCTGCCGAACCCGCCAAAAACCTGGGAAGAGATCCCGGCGCTGGATAAAG
AACTGAAAGCGAAAGGTAAGAGCGCGCTGATGTTCAACCTGCAAGAACCGTACTTCACCTGGCCGCTGAT
TGCTGCTGACGGGGGTTATGCGTTCAAGTATGAAAACGGCAAGTACGACATTAAAGACGTGGGCGTGGAT
AACGCTGGCGCGAAAGCGGGTCTGACCTTCCTGGTTGACCTGATTAAAAACAAACACATGAATGCAGACA
CCGATTACTCCATCGCAGAAGCTGCCTTTAATAAAGGCGAAACAGCGATGACCATCAACGGCCCGTGGGC
ATGGTCCAACATCGACACCAGCAAAGTGAATTATGGTGTAACGGTACTGCCGACCTTCAAGGGTCAACCA
TCCAAACCGTTCGTTGGCGTGCTGAGCGCAGGTATTAACGCCGCCAGTCCGAACAAAGAGCTGGCAAAAG
AGTTCCTCGAAAACTATCTGCTGACTGATGAAGGTCTGGAAGCGGTTAATAAAGACAAACCGCTGGGTGC
CGTAGCGCTGAAGTCTTACGAGGAAGAGTTGGTGAAAGATCCGCGTATTGCCGCCACTATGGAAAACGCC
CAGAAAGGTGAAATCATGCCGAACATCCCGCAGATGTCCGCTTTCTGGTATGCCGTGCGTACTGCGGTGA
TCAACGCCGCCAGCGGTCGTCAGACTGTCGATGAAGCCCTGAAAGACGCGCAGACTAATTCGAGCTCTGA
AAACCTGTATTTTCAGTCCATGGGCCGTATTATCAGCAAAGGTGAACTGGAATTCCACGAAGTCAGTTCC
GTGCGCATTATCGATTATAACAATTGGGTGTACGACCTGGTTATCCCGGAAACGCATAACTTCATCGCCC
CGAATGGTCTGGTCCTGCACGCACATCACCATCACCATCACTAAGGATCCGAATTCCCTGCAGGTAATTA
AATAAGCTTCAAATAAAACGAAAGGCTCAGTCGAAAGACTGGGCCTTTCGTTTTATCTGTTGTTTGTCGG
TGAACGCTCTCCTGAGTAGGACAAATCCGCCGGGAGCGGATTTGAACGTTGCGAAGCAACGGCCCGGAGG
GTGGCGGGCAGGACGCCCGCCATAAACTGCCAGGCATCAAATTAAGCAGAAGGCCATCCTGACGGATGGC
CTTTTTGCGTTTCTACAAACTCTTTCGGTCCGTTGTTTATTTTTCTAAATACATTCAAATATGTATCCGC
TCATGAGACAATAACCCTGATAAATGCTTCAATAATATTGAAAAAGGAAGAGTATGAGTATTCAACATTT
CCGTGTCGCCCTTATTCCCTTTTTTGCGGCATTTTGCCTTCCTGTTTTTGCTCACCCAGAAACGCTGGTG
AAAGTAAAAGATGCTGAAGATCAGTTGGGTGCACGAGTGGGTTACATCGAACTGGATCTCAACAGCGGTA
AGATCCTTGAGAGTTTTCGCCCCGAAGAACGTTTCCCAATGATGAGCACTTTTAAAGTTCTGCTATGTGG
CGCGGTATTATCCCGTGTTGACGCCTGGCAAGAGCAACTCGGTCGCCGCATACACTATTCTCAGAATGAC
TTGGTTGAGTACTCACCAGTCACAGAAAAGCATCTTACGGATGGCATGACAGTAAGAGAATTATGCAGTG
CTGCCATAACCATGAGTGATAACACTGCGGCCAACTTACTTCTGACAACGATCGGAGGACCGAAGGAGCT
AACCGCTTTTTTGCACAACATGGGGGATCATGTAACTCGCCTTGATCGTTGGGAACCGGAGCTGAATGAA
GCCATACCAAACGACGAGCGTGACACCACGATGCCTGTAGCAATGGCAACAACGTTGCGCAAACTATTAA
CTGGCGAACTACTTACTCTAGCTTCCCGGCAACAATTAATAGACTGGATGGAGGCGGATAAAGTTGCAGG
ACCACTTCTGCGCTCGGCCCTTCCGGCTGGCTGGTTTATTGCTGATAAATCTGGAGCCGGTGAGCGTGGG
TCTCGCGGTATCATTGCAGCACTGGGGCCAGATGGTAAGCCCTCCCGTATCGTAGTTATCTACACGACGG
GGAGTCAGGCAACTATGGATGAACGAAATAGACAGATCGCTGAGATAGGTGCCTCACTGATTAAGCATTG
GTAACTGTCAGACCAAGTTTACTCATATATACTTTAGATTGATTTCCTTAGGACTGAGCGTCAACCCCGT
AGAAAAGATCAAAGGATCTTCTTGAGATCCTTTTTTTCTGCGCGTAATCTGCTGCTTGCAAACAAAAAAA
CCACCGCTACCAGCGGTGGTTTGTTTGCCGGATCAAGAGCTACCAACTCTTTTTCCGAAGGTAACTGGCT
TCAGCAGAGCGCAGATACCAAATACTGTCCTTCTAGTGTAGCCGTAGTTAGGCCACCACTTCAAGAACTC
TGTAGCACCGCCTACATACCTCGCTCTGCTAATCCTGTTACCAGTGGCTGCTGCCAGTGGCGATAAGTCG
TGTCTTACCGGGTTGGACTCAAGACGATAGTTACCGGATAAGGCGCAGCGGTCGGGCTGAACGGGGGGTT
CGTGCACACAGCCCAGCTTGGAGCGAACGACCTACACCGAACTGAGATACCTACAGCGTGAGCTATGAGA
AAGCGCCACGCTTCCCGAAGGGAGAAAGGCGGACAGGTATCCGGTAAGCGGCAGGGTCGGAACAGGAGAG
CGCACGAGGGAGCTTCCAGGGGGAAACGCCTGGTATCTTTATAGTCCTGTCGGGTTTCGCCACCTCTGAC
TTGAGCGTCGATTTTTGTGATGCTCGTCAGGGGGGCGGAGCCTATGGAAAAACGCCAGCAACGCGGCCTT
TTTACGGTTCCTGGCCTTTTGCTGGCCTTTTGCTCACATGTTCTTTCCTGCGTTATCCCCTGATTCTGTG
GATAACCGTATTACCGCCTTTGAGTGAGCTGATACCGCTCGCCGCAGCCGAACGACCGAGCGCAGCGAGT
CAGTGAGCGAGGAAGCGGAAGAGCGCCTGATGCGGTATTTTCTCCTTACGCATCTGTGCGGTATTTCACA
CCGCATATAAGGTGCACTGTGACTGGGTCATGGCTGCGCCCCGACACCCGCCAACACCCGCTGACGCGCC
CTGACGGGCTTGTCTGCTCCCGGCATCCGCTTACAGACAAGCTGTGACCGTCTCCGGGAGCTGCATGTGT
CAGAGGTTTTCACCGTCATCACCGAAACGCGCGAGGCAGCTGCGGTAAAGCTCATCAGCGTGGTCGTGCA
GCGATTCACAGATGTCTGCCTGTTCATCCGCGTCCAGCTCGTTGAGTTTCTCCAGAAGCGTTAATGTCTG
GCTTCTGATAAAGCGGGCCATGTTAAGGGCGGTTTTTTCCTGTTTGGTCACTGATGCCTCCGTGTAAGGG
GGATTTCTGTTCATGGGGGTAATGATACCGATGAAACGAGAGAGGATGCTCACGATACGGGTTACTGATG
ATGAACATGCCCGGTTACTGGAACGTTGTGAGGGTAAACAACTGGCGGTATGGATGCGGCGGGACCAGAG
AAAAATCACTCAGGGTCAATGCCAGCGCTTCGTTAATACAGATGTAGGTGTTCCACAGGGTAGCCAGCAG
CATCCTGCGATGCAGATCCGGAACATAATGGTGCAGGGCGCTGACTTCCGCGTTTCCAGACTTTACGAAA
CACGGAAACCGAAGACCATTCATGTTGTTGCTCAGGTCGCAGACGTTTTGCAGCAGCAGTCGCTTCACGT
TCGCTCGCGTATCGGTGATTCATTCTGCTAACCAGTAAGGCAACCCCGCCAGCCTAGCCGGGTCCTCAAC
GACAGGAGCACGATCATGCGCACCCGTGGCCAGGACCCAACGCTGCCCGAAATT
