>Addgene plasmid #128736 | MBP-TEV-Gly-RadA C46 | depositor partial sequence | sequence record 246835 | protein of interest
NNNTTACCNGGGATNCCGTACGTTNNNANGGCAAGCTGATTGCTTACCCGATCGCTGTTGAAGCGTTATC
GCTGATTTATACAAAGATCTGCTGCCGAACCCGCCAAAAACCTGGGAAGAGATCCCGGCGCTGGATAAAG
AACTGAAAGCGAAAGGTAAGAGCGCGCTGATGTTCAACCTGCAAGAACCGTACTTCACCTGGCCGCTGAT
TGCTGCTGACGGGGGTTATGCGTTCAAGTATGAAAACGGCAAGTACGACATTAAAGACGTGGGCGTGGAT
AACGCTGGCGCGAAAGCGGGTCTGACCTTCCTGGTTGACCTGATTAAAAACAAACACATGAATGCAGACA
CCGATTACTCCATCGCAGAAGCTGCCTTTAATAAAGGCGAAACAGCGATGACCATCAACGGCCCGTGGGC
ATGGTCCAACATCGACACCAGCAAAGTGAATTATGGTGTAACGGTACTGCCGACCTTCAAGGGTCAACCA
TCCAAACCGTTCGTTGGCGTGCTGAGCGCAGGTATTAACGCCGCCAGTCCGAACAAAGAGCTGGCAAAAG
AGTTCCTCGAAAACTATCTGCTGACTGATGAAGGTCTGGAAGCGGTTAATAAAGACAAACCGCTGGGTGC
CGTAGCGCTGAAGTCTTACGAGGAAGAGTTGGTGAAAGATCCGCGTATTGCCGCCACTATGGAAAACGCC
CAGAAAGGTGAAATCATGCCGAACATCCCGCAGATGTCCGCTTTCTGGTATGCCGTGCGTACTGCGGTGA
TCAACGCCGCCAGCGGTCGTCAGACTGTCGATGAAGCCCTGAAAGACGCGCAGACTAATTCGAGCTCTGA
AAACCTGTATTTTCAGTCCATGGGCCGTATTATCAGCAAAGGTGAACTGGAATTCCACGAAGTCAGTTCC
GTGCGCATTATCGATTATAACAATTGGGTGTACGACCTGGTTATCCCGGAAACGCATAACTTCATCGCCC
CGAATGGTCTGGTCCTGCACGCACATCACCATCACCATCACTAAGGATCCGAATTCCCTGCAGGTAATTA
AATAAGCTTCAAATAAAACGAAAGGCTCAGTCGAAAGNNNNNNNNNNNNNN
